Addgene plasmid #197958: pC1300_pUB10_pcoCASphi_E9t_V2_CmYLCVp_35sT_ribozyme_AtPDS3_gRNA10
Purpose: T-DNA binary vector to express pcoCasphi driven by UBQ10 gene promoter and a single AtPDS3 gRNA driven by CmYLCVp and flanked by ribozymes.
Depositing lab: Steven Jacobsen. Depositing organization: University of California, Los Angeles (UCLA). Publication: Genome editing in plants using the compact editor CasPhi. Li Z, Zhong Z, Wu Z, Pausch P, Al-Shayeb B, Amerasekera J, Doudna JA, Jacobsen SE. Proc Natl Acad Sci U S A. 2023 Jan 24;120(4):e2216822120. doi: 10.1073/pnas.2216822120. Epub 2023 Jan 18. PubMed 36652483.
Backbone
  Vector backbone: pCambia1300
  Total vector size (bp): 15013
  Vector type: Plant Expression, CRISPR
Growth in bacteria
  Bacterial resistance: Kanamycin, 50 μg/mL
  Growth temperature: 37°C
  Growth strain: DH5alpha
  Copy number: High Copy
Gene/Insert 1
  Gene/Insert name: pcoCasphi-2 (alt names: Arabidopsis codon optimized Casphi-2; Cas12j2)
  Species: Synthetic
  Insert size (bp): 2460
  Promoter: pUBQ10
  Cloning method: Gibson Cloning
  Sequencing primers: 5′ GTGATTTCTATCTAGATCTGGTGTTAGT; 3′ CTGATGCATTGAACTTGACGAACGT
Gene/Insert 2
  Gene/Insert name: AtPDS3 gRNA10 (alt names: AtPDS3 guide RNA10 driven by the CmYLCV promoter and flanked by ribozymes; cagttgacaatccagccaat)
  Species: Synthetic
  Promoter: CmYLCVp
  Cloning method: Gibson Cloning
  Sequencing primers: 5′ TGGCAGACATACTGTCCCACA; 3′ ACGTTGTAAAACGACGGCCAGT
Terms and licenses: Academic/Nonprofit Terms; Industry Terms: Not Available to Industry
How to cite: pC1300_pUB10_pcoCASphi_E9t_V2_CmYLCVp_35sT_ribozyme_AtPDS3_gRNA10 was a gift from Steven Jacobsen (Addgene plasmid # 197958 ; http://n2t.net/addgene:197958 ; RRID:Addgene_197958)
