[The description below was written by a language model from this plasmid's Addgene catalogue record and pLannotate feature annotations shown in this document.]
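Description:
pC1300_pUB10_pcoCASphi_E9t_V2_CmYLCVp_35sT_ribozyme_AtPDS3_gRNA10 is a roughly 15 kb T-DNA binary vector built on pCambia1300 for CRISPR genome editing in plants. The backbone carries a high-copy ColE1/pUC-type origin and a kanamycin resistance gene (aphA-3) for propagation in E. coli. It also has the pVS1 origin with its RepA replication and StaA stability genes, which maintain the plasmid in Agrobacterium. Nopaline-type left and right border repeats delimit the region transferred to the plant. Within the borders, an enhanced CaMV 35S promoter drives hygromycin phosphotransferase, followed by a CaMV polyadenylation signal, giving hygromycin selection of transformed plants. Remnants of the pUC lacZα/MCS region are also annotated.

The editing payload has two transcription units. The first expresses pcoCasphi-2, an Arabidopsis codon-optimised version of the compact nuclease CasΦ-2 (Cas12j2), from the UBQ10 promoter and ends in the pea rbcS-E9 terminator. The feature table also places a potato ST-LS1 IV2 intron in the region between the guide cassette and the E9 terminator, and a FLAG epitope fragment just upstream of that terminator, suggesting an intron-containing, C-terminally tagged coding sequence. The automated annotation does not mark the nuclease ORF or the UBQ10 promoter themselves.

The second unit, in the opposite orientation, uses the CmYLCV promoter and a CaMV 35S terminator to transcribe a single guide against Arabidopsis PDS3 (gRNA10). Because this is a Pol II transcript, the guide is flanked by self-cleaving ribozymes that excise it with defined ends; only a hammerhead ribozyme fragment is annotated. The record presents the vector as a tool for testing CasΦ-mediated editing in plants.
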