Features (pLannotate 1.2.2; 24 found; start..end, strand, type, name):
     32..54      -  protein_bind   lac operator (fragment): The lac repressor binds to the lac operator to inhibit transcription in E. coli. This inhibition can be relieved by adding lactose or isopropyl-β-D-thiogalactopyranoside (IPTG). lac repressor encoded by lacI
     58..88      -  promoter       lac promoter: promoter for the E. coli lac operon
    103..124     -  protein_bind   CAP binding site: CAP binding activates transcription in the presence of cAMP. E. coli catabolite activator protein
    137..225     -  CDS            lacI (fragment): lac repressor; lacI; The lac repressor binds to the lac operator to inhibit transcription in E. coli. This inhibition can be relieved by adding lactose or isopropyl-β-D-thiogalactopyranoside (IPTG).
    315..991     +  promoter       CaMV 35S promoter (enhanced): cauliflower mosaic virus 35S promoter with a duplicated enhancer region
   1058..2083    +  CDS            HygR: hygromycin B phosphotransferase confers resistance to hygromycin
   2124..2298    +  polyA_signal   CaMV poly(A) signal: cauliflower mosaic virus polyadenylation signal
   2376..2400    -  misc_feature   LB T-DNA repeat: left border repeat from nopaline C58 T-DNA
   2825..3619    +  CDS            KanR: aminoglycoside phosphotransferase; aphA-3; confers resistance to kanamycin
   3706..4294    +  rep_origin     ori: high-copy-number ColE1/pMB1/pBR322/pUC origin of replication
   4480..4620    -  misc_feature   bom: basis of mobility region from pBR322
   4722..4761    -  CDS            rop (fragment): Rop protein, which maintains plasmids at low copy number; rop
   4964..5158    -  rep_origin     pVS1 oriV: origin of replication for the Pseudomonas plasmid pVS1 (Heeb et al., 2000)
   5224..6297    -  CDS            pVS1 RepA: replication protein from the Pseudomonas plasmid pVS1 (Heeb et al., 2000)
   6726..7355    -  CDS            pVS1 StaA: stability protein from the Pseudomonas plasmid pVS1 (Heeb et al., 2000)
   7915..8316    -  CDS            Y4CG_SINFN (fragment): Protein inferred from homology: Swiss-Prot protein existence level 3. From Sinorhizobium fredii (strain NBRC 101917 / NGR234).
   8656..8680    -  misc_feature   RB T-DNA repeat: right border repeat from nopaline C58 T-DNA
   8746..8900    -  CDS            lacZα (fragment): LacZα fragment of β-galactosidase; lacZ fragment
   8903..8932    -  misc_feature   MCS (fragment): pUC18/19 multiple cloning site
   8951..9125    -  polyA_signal   CaMV poly(A) signal: cauliflower mosaic virus polyadenylation signal
   9277..9300    -  misc_RNA       sTRSV HHRz (fragment): hammerhead ribozyme from the tobacco ringspot virus satellite RNA (Khvorova et al., 2003)
  12749..12937   +  intron         IV2 intron: modified second intron of the potato ST-LS1 gene (Vancanneyt et al., 1990)
  14321..14344   +  CDS            3xFLAG (fragment): three tandem FLAG® epitope tags, followed by an enterokinase cleavage site
  14375..15007   +  terminator     E9 terminator: terminator and polyadenylation signal from the pea rbcS-E9 gene
>Addgene plasmid #197958 | pC1300_pUB10_pcoCASphi_E9t_V2_CmYLCVp_35sT_ribozyme_AtPDS3_gRNA10 | addgene full sequence | sequence record 387866 | Addgene NGS Result
GTAATCATGGTCATAGCTGTTTCCTGTGTGAAATTGTTATCCGCTCACAATTCCACACAACATACGAGCC
GGAAGCATAAAGTGTAAAGCCTGGGGTGCCTAATGAGTGAGCTAACTCACATTAATTGCGTTGCGCTCAC
TGCCCGCTTTCCAGTCGGGAAACCTGTCGTGCCAGCTGCATTAATGAATCGGCCAACGCGCGGGGAGAGG
CGGTTTGCGTATTGGCTAGAGCAGCTTGCCAACATGGTGGAGCACGACACTCTCGTCTACTCCAAGAATA
TCAAAGATACAGTCTCAGAAGACCAAAGGGCTATTGAGACTTTTCAACAAAGGGTAATATCGGGAAACCT
CCTCGGATTCCATTGCCCAGCTATCTGTCACTTCATCAAAAGGACAGTAGAAAAGGAAGGTGGCACCTAC
AAATGCCATCATTGCGATAAAGGAAAGGCTATCGTTCAAGATGCCTCTGCCGACAGTGGTCCCAAAGATG
GACCCCCACCCACGAGGAGCATCGTGGAAAAAGAAGACGTTCCAACCACGTCTTCAAAGCAAGTGGATTG
ATGTGAACATGGTGGAGCACGACACTCTCGTCTACTCCAAGAATATCAAAGATACAGTCTCAGAAGACCA
AAGGGCTATTGAGACTTTTCAACAAAGGGTAATATCGGGAAACCTCCTCGGATTCCATTGCCCAGCTATC
TGTCACTTCATCAAAAGGACAGTAGAAAAGGAAGGTGGCACCTACAAATGCCATCATTGCGATAAAGGAA
AGGCTATCGTTCAAGATGCCTCTGCCGACAGTGGTCCCAAAGATGGACCCCCACCCACGAGGAGCATCGT
GGAAAAAGAAGACGTTCCAACCACGTCTTCAAAGCAAGTGGATTGATGTGATATCTCCACTGACGTAAGG
GATGACGCACAATCCCACTATCCTTCGCAAGACCCTTCCTCTATATAAGGAAGTTCATTTCATTTGGAGA
GGACACGCTGAAATCACCAGTCTCTCTCTACAAATCTATCTCTCTCGAGCTTTCGCAGATCCGGGGGGCA
ATGAGATATGAAAAAGCCTGAACTCACCGCGACGTCTGTCGAGAAGTTTCTGATCGAAAAGTTCGACAGC
GTCTCCGACCTGATGCAGCTCTCGGAGGGCGAAGAATCTCGTGCTTTCAGCTTCGATGTAGGAGGGCGTG
GATATGTCCTGCGGGTAAATAGCTGCGCCGATGGTTTCTACAAAGATCGTTATGTTTATCGGCACTTTGC
ATCGGCCGCGCTCCCGATTCCGGAAGTGCTTGACATTGGGGAGTTTAGCGAGAGCCTGACCTATTGCATC
TCCCGCCGTTCACAGGGTGTCACGTTGCAAGACCTGCCTGAAACCGAACTGCCCGCTGTTCTACAACCGG
TCGCGGAGGCTATGGATGCGATCGCTGCGGCCGATCTTAGCCAGACGAGCGGGTTCGGCCCATTCGGACC
GCAAGGAATCGGTCAATACACTACATGGCGTGATTTCATATGCGCGATTGCTGATCCCCATGTGTATCAC
TGGCAAACTGTGATGGACGACACCGTCAGTGCGTCCGTCGCGCAGGCTCTCGATGAGCTGATGCTTTGGG
CCGAGGACTGCCCCGAAGTCCGGCACCTCGTGCACGCGGATTTCGGCTCCAACAATGTCCTGACGGACAA
TGGCCGCATAACAGCGGTCATTGACTGGAGCGAGGCGATGTTCGGGGATTCCCAATACGAGGTCGCCAAC
ATCTTCTTCTGGAGGCCGTGGTTGGCTTGTATGGAGCAGCAGACGCGCTACTTCGAGCGGAGGCATCCGG
AGCTTGCAGGATCGCCACGACTCCGGGCGTATATGCTCCGCATTGGTCTTGACCAACTCTATCAGAGCTT
GGTTGACGGCAATTTCGATGATGCAGCTTGGGCGCAGGGTCGATGCGACGCAATCGTCCGATCCGGAGCC
GGGACTGTCGGGCGTACACAAATCGCCCGCAGAAGCGCGGCCGTCTGGACCGATGGCTGTGTAGAAGTAC
TCGCCGATAGTGGAAACCGACGCCCCAGCACTCGTCCGAGGGCAAAGAAATAGAGTAGATGCCGACCGGG
ATCTGTCGATCGACAAGCTCGAGTTTCTCCATAATAATGTGTGAGTAGTTCCCAGATAAGGGAATTAGGG
TTCCTATAGGGTTTCGCTCATGTGTTGAGCATATAAGAAACCCTTAGTATGTATTTGTATTTGTAAAATA
CTTCTATCAATAAAATTTCTAATTCCTAAAACCAAAATCCAGTACTAAAATCCAGATCCCCCGAATTAAT
TCGGCGTTAATTCAGTACATTAAAAACGTCCGCAATGTGTTATTAAGTTGTCTAAGCGTCAATTTGTTTA
CACCACAATATATCCTGCCACCAGCCAGCCAACAGCTCCCCGACCGGCAGCTCGGCACAAAATCACCACT
CGATACAGGCAGCCCATCAGTCCGGGACGGCGTCAGCGGGAGAGCCGTTGTAAGGCGGCAGACTTTGCTC
ATGTTACCGATGCTATTCGGAAGAACGGCAACTAAGCTGCCGGGTTTGAAACACGGATGATCTCGCGGAG
GGTAGCATGTTGATTGTAACGATGACAGAGCGTTGCTGCCTGTGATCACCGCGGTTTCAAAATCGGCTCC
GTCGATACTATGTTATACGCCAACTTTGAAAACAACTTTGAAAAAGCTGTTTTCTGGTATTTAAGGTTTT
AGAATGCAAGGAACAGTGAATTGGAGTTCGTCTTGTTATAATTAGCTTCTTGGGGTATCTTTAAATACTG
TAGAAAAGAGGAAGGAAATAATAAATGGCTAAAATGAGAATATCACCGGAATTGAAAAAACTGATCGAAA
AATACCGCTGCGTAAAAGATACGGAAGGAATGTCTCCTGCTAAGGTATATAAGCTGGTGGGAGAAAATGA
AAACCTATATTTAAAAATGACGGACAGCCGGTATAAAGGGACCACCTATGATGTGGAACGGGAAAAGGAC
ATGATGCTATGGCTGGAAGGAAAGCTGCCTGTTCCAAAGGTCCTGCACTTTGAACGGCATGATGGCTGGA
GCAATCTGCTCATGAGTGAGGCCGATGGCGTCCTTTGCTCGGAAGAGTATGAAGATGAACAAAGCCCTGA
AAAGATTATCGAGCTGTATGCGGAGTGCATCAGGCTCTTTCACTCCATCGACATATCGGATTGTCCCTAT
ACGAATAGCTTAGACAGCCGCTTAGCCGAATTGGATTACTTACTGAATAACGATCTGGCCGATGTGGATT
GCGAAAACTGGGAAGAAGACACTCCATTTAAAGATCCGCGCGAGCTGTATGATTTTTTAAAGACGGAAAA
GCCCGAAGAGGAACTTGTCTTTTCCCACGGCGACCTGGGAGACAGCAACATCTTTGTGAAAGATGGCAAA
GTAAGTGGCTTTATTGATCTTGGGAGAAGCGGCAGGGCGGACAAGTGGTATGACATTGCCTTCTGCGTCC
GGTCGATCAGGGAGGATATCGGGGAAGAACAGTATGTCGAGCTATTTTTTGACTTACTGGGGATCAAGCC
TGATTGGGAGAAAATAAAATATTATATTTTACTGGATGAATTGTTTTAGTACCTAGAATGCATGACCAAA
ATCCCTTAACGTGAGTTTTCGTTCCACTGAGCGTCAGACCCCGTAGAAAAGATCAAAGGATCTTCTTGAG
ATCCTTTTTTTCTGCGCGTAATCTGCTGCTTGCAAACAAAAAAACCACCGCTACCAGCGGTGGTTTGTTT
GCCGGATCAAGAGCTACCAACTCTTTTTCCGAAGGTAACTGGCTTCAGCAGAGCGCAGATACCAAATACT
GTCCTTCTAGTGTAGCCGTAGTTAGGCCACCACTTCAAGAACTCTGTAGCACCGCCTACATACCTCGCTC
TGCTAATCCTGTTACCAGTGGCTGCTGCCAGTGGCGATAAGTCGTGTCTTACCGGGTTGGACTCAAGACG
ATAGTTACCGGATAAGGCGCAGCGGTCGGGCTGAACGGGGGGTTCGTGCACACAGCCCAGCTTGGAGCGA
ACGACCTACACCGAACTGAGATACCTACAGCGTGAGCTATGAGAAAGCGCCACGCTTCCCGAAGGGAGAA
AGGCGGACAGGTATCCGGTAAGCGGCAGGGTCGGAACAGGAGAGCGCACGAGGGAGCTTCCAGGGGGAAA
CGCCTGGTATCTTTATAGTCCTGTCGGGTTTCGCCACCTCTGACTTGAGCGTCGATTTTTGTGATGCTCG
TCAGGGGGGCGGAGCCTATGGAAAAACGCCAGCAACGCGGCCTTTTTACGGTTCCTGGCCTTTTGCTGGC
CTTTTGCTCACATGTTCTTTCCTGCGTTATCCCCTGATTCTGTGGATAACCGTATTACCGCCTTTGAGTG
AGCTGATACCGCTCGCCGCAGCCGAACGACCGAGCGCAGCGAGTCAGTGAGCGAGGAAGCGGAAGAGCGC
CTGATGCGGTATTTTCTCCTTACGCATCTGTGCGGTATTTCACACCGCATATGGTGCACTCTCAGTACAA
TCTGCTCTGATGCCGCATAGTTAAGCCAGTATACACTCCGCTATCGCTACGTGACTGGGTCATGGCTGCG
CCCCGACACCCGCCAACACCCGCTGACGCGCCCTGACGGGCTTGTCTGCTCCCGGCATCCGCTTACAGAC
AAGCTGTGACCGTCTCCGGGAGCTGCATGTGTCAGAGGTTTTCACCGTCATCACCGAAACGCGCGAGGCA
GGGTGCCTTGATGTGGGCGCCGGCGGTCGAGTGGCGACGGCGCGGCTTGTCCGCGCCCTGGTAGATTGCC
TGGCCGTAGGCCAGCCATTTTTGAGCGGCCAGCGGCCGCGATAGGCCGACGCGAAGCGGCGGGGCGTAGG
GAGCGCAGCGACCGAAGGGTAGGCGCTTTTTGCAGCTCTTCGGCTGTGCGCTGGCCAGACAGTTATGCAC
AGGCCAGGCGGGTTTTAAGAGTTTTAATAAGTTTTAAAGAGTTTTAGGCGGAAAAATCGCCTTTTTTCTC
TTTTATATCAGTCACTTACATGTGTGACCGGTTCCCAATGTACGGCTTTGGGTTCCCAATGTACGGGTTC
CGGTTCCCAATGTACGGCTTTGGGTTCCCAATGTACGTGCTATCCACAGGAAAGAGACCTTTTCGACCTT
TTTCCCCTGCTAGGGCAATTTGCCCTAGCATCTGCTCCGTACATTAGGAACCGGCGGATGCTTCGCCCTC
GATCAGGTTGCGGTAGCGCATGACTAGGATCGGGCCAGCCTGCCCCGCCTCCTCCTTCAAATCGTACTCC
GGCAGGTCATTTGACCCGATCAGCTTGCGCACGGTGAAACAGAACTTCTTGAACTCTCCGGCGCTGCCAC
TGCGTTCGTAGATCGTCTTGAACAACCATCTGGCTTCTGCCTTGCCTGCGGCGCGGCGTGCCAGGCGGTA
GAGAAAACGGCCGATGCCGGGATCGATCAAAAAGTAATCGGGGTGAACCGTCAGCACGTCCGGGTTCTTG
CCTTCTGTGATCTCGCGGTACATCCAATCAGCTAGCTCGATCTCGATGTACTCCGGCCGCCCGGTTTCGC
TCTTTACGATCTTGTAGCGGCTAATCAAGGCTTCACCCTCGGATACCGTCACCAGGCGGCCGTTCTTGGC
CTTCTTCGTACGCTGCATGGCAACGTGCGTGGTGTTTAACCGAATGCAGGTTTCTACCAGGTCGTCTTTC
TGCTTTCCGCCATCGGCTCGCCGGCAGAACTTGAGTACGTCCGCAACGTGTGGACGGAACACGCGGCCGG
GCTTGTCTCCCTTCCCTTCCCGGTATCGGTTCATGGATTCGGTTAGATGGGAAACCGCCATCAGTACCAG
GTCGTAATCCCACACACTGGCCATGCCGGCCGGCCCTGCGGAAACCTCTACGTGCCCGTCTGGAAGCTCG
TAGCGGATCACCTCGCCAGCTCGTCGGTCACGCTTCGACAGACGGAAAACGGCCACGTCCATGATGCTGC
GACTATCGCGGGTGCCCACGTCATAGAGCATCGGAACGAAAAAATCTGGTTGCTCGTCGCCCTTGGGCGG
CTTCCTAATCGACGGCGCACCGGCTGCCGGCGGTTGCCGGGRTTCTTTGCGGATTCGATCAGCGGCCGCT
TGCCACGATTCACCGGGGCGTGCTTCTGCCTCGATGCGTTGCCGCTGGGCGGCCTGCGCGGCCTTCAACT
TCTCCACCAGGTCATCACCCAGCGCCGCGCCGATTTGTACCGGGCCGGATGGTTTGCGACCGCTCACGCC
GATTCCTCGGGCTTGGGGGTTCCAGTGCCATTGCAGGGCCGGCAGGCAACCCAGCCGCTTACGCCTGGCC
AACCGCCCGTTCCTCCACACATGGGGCATTCCACGGCGTCGGTGCCTGGTTGTTCTTGATTTTCCATGCC
GCCTCCTTTAGCCGCTAAAATTCATCTACTCATTTATTCATTTGCTCATTTACTCTGGTAGCTGCGCGAT
GTATTCAGATAGCAGCTCGGTAATGGTCTTGCCTTGGCGTACCGCGTACATCTTCAGCTTGGTGTGATCC
TCCGCCGGCAACTGAAAGTTGACCCGCTTCATGGCTGGCGTGTCTGCCAGGCTGGCCAACGTTGCAGCCT
TGCTGCTGCGTGCGCTCGGACGGCCGGCACTTAGCGTGTTTGTGCTTTTGCTCATTTTCTCTTTACCTCA
TTAACTCAAATGAGTTTTGATTTAATTTCAGCGGCCAGCGCCTGGACCTCGCGGGCAGCGTCGCCCTCGG
GTTCTGATTCAAGAACGGTTGTGCCGGCGGCGGCAGTGCCTGGGTAGCTCACGCGCTGCGTGATACGGGA
CTCAAGAATGGGCAGCTCGTACCCGGCCAGCGCCTCGGCAACCTCACCGCCGATGCGCGTGCCTTTGATC
GCCCGCGACACGACAAAGGCCGCTTGTAGCCTTCCATCCGTGACCTCAATGCGCTGCTTAACCAGCTCCA
CCAGGTCGGCGGTGGCCCATATGTCGTAAGGGCTTGGCTGCACCGGAATCAGCACGAAGTCGGCTGCCTT
GATCGCGGACACAGCCAAGTCCGCCGCCTGGGGCGCTCCGTCGATCACTACGAAGTCGCGCCGGCCGATG
GCCTTCACGTCGCGGTCAATCGTCGGGCGGTCGATGCCGACAACGGTTAGCGGTTGATCTTCCCGCACGG
CCGCCCAATCGCGGGCACTGCCCTGGGGATCGGAATCGACTAACAGAACATCGGCCCCGGCGAGTTGCAG
GGCGCGGGCTAGATGGGTTGCGATGGTCGTCTTGCCTGACCCGCCTTTCTGGTTAAGTACAGCGATAACC
TTCATGCGTTCCCCTTGCGTATTTGTTTATTTACTCATCGCATCATATACGCAGCGACCGCATGACGCAA
GCTGTTTTACTCAAATACACATCACCTTTTTAGACGGCGGCGCTCGGTTTCTTCAGCGGCCAAGCTGGCC
GGCCAGGCCGCCAGCTTGGCATCAGACAAACCGGCCAGGATTTCATGCAGCCGCACGGTTGAGACGTGCG
CGGGCGGCTCGAACACGTACCCGGCCGCGATCATCTCCGCCTCGATCTCTTCGGTAATGAAAAACGGTTC
GTCCTGGCCGTCCTGGTGCGGTTTCATGCTTGTTCCTCTTGGCGTTCATTCTCGGCGGCCGCCAGGGCGT
CGGCCTCGGTCAATGCGTCCTCACGGAAGGCACCGCGCCGCCTGGCCTCGGTGGGCGTCACTTCCTCGCT
GCGCTCAAGTGCGCGGTACAGGGTCGAGCGATGCACGCCAAGCAGTGCAGCCGCCTCTTTCACGGTGCGG
CCTTCCTGGTCGATCAGCTCGCGGGCGTGCGCGATCTGTGCCGGGGTGAGGGTAGGGCGGGGGCCAAACT
TCACGCCTCGGGCCTTGGCGGCCTCGCGCCCGCTCCGGGTGCGGTCGATGATTAGGGAACGCTCGAACTC
GGCAATGCCGGCGAACACGGTCAACACCATGCGGCCGGCCGGCGTGGTGGTGTCGGCCCACGGCTCTGCC
AGGCTACGCAGGCCCGCGCCGGCCTCCTGGATGCGCTCGGCAATGTCCAGTAGGTCGCGGGTGCTGCGGG
CCAGGCGGTCTAGCCTGGTCACTGTCACAACGTCGCCAGGGCGTAGGTGGTCAAGCATCCTGGCCAGCTC
CGGGCGGTCGCGCCTGGTGCCGGTGATCTTCTCGGAAAACAGCTTGGTGCAGCCGGCCGCGTGCAGTTCG
GCCCGTTGGTTGGTCAAGTCCTGGTCGTCGGTGCTGACGCGGGCATAGCCCAGCAGGCCAGCGGCGGCGC
TCTTGTTCATGGCGTAATGTCTCCGGTTCTAGTCGCAAGTATTCTACTTTATGCGACTAAAACACGCGAC
AAGAAAACGCCAGGAAAAGGGCAGGGCGGCAGCCTGTCGCGTAACTTAGGACTTGTGCGACATGTCGTTT
TCAGAAGACGGCTGCACTGAACGTCAGAAGCCGACTGCACTATAGCAGCGGAGGGGTTGGATCAAAGTAC
TTTGATCCCGAGGGGAACCCTGTGGTTGGCATGCACATACAAATGGACGAACGGATAAACCTTTTCACGC
CCTTTTAAATATCCGATTATTCTAATAAACGCTCTTTTCTCTTAGGTTTACCCGCCAATATATCCTGTCA
AACACTGATAGTTTAAACTGAAGGCGGGAAACGACAATCTGATCCAAGCTCAAGCTGCTCTAGCATTCGC
CATTCAGGCTGCGCAACTGTTGGGAAGGGCGATCGGTGCGGGCCTCTTCGCTATTACGCCAGCTGGCGAA
AGGGGGATGTGCTGCAAGGCGATTAAGTTGGGTAACGCCAGGGTTTTCCCAGTCACGACGTTGTAAAACG
ACGGCCAGTGCCAAGCTTGCATGCCTGCAGGTCGACTCTAGATCACTAGTTAATTCGGGGGATCTGGATT
TTAGTACTGGATTTTGGTTTTAGGAATTAGAAATTTTATTGATAGAAGTATTTTACAAATACAAATACAT
ACTAAGGGTTTCTTATATGCTCAACACATGAGCGAAACCCTATAGGAACCCTAATTCCCTTATCTGGGAA
CTACTCACACATTATTATGGAGAAACTCGAGTTAATTAAGTCCCATTCGCCATGCCGAAGCATGTTGCCC
AGCCGGCGCCAGCGAGGAGGCTGGGACCATGCCGGCCATTGGCTGGATTGTCAACTGGTCCCCTCGTGAG
GGGCAATCGTTGAGCGTTCCGACGACGAGCTTACTCGTTTCGTCCTCACGGACTCATCAGGTCGGAGCTG
AGGCAAGCTTAGCTCTTACCTGTTTTCGTCGTCTTGGCTTTTCTTCTTCCTGGCCACGTGCCTGAATACT
TCGCCGCCTTGACTACTTCTAGGCTACTTGCTCTCTTTCTCTCTCTAGGACTATCTCTCTGAGATTTTGC
TCCCTTAACAATGAGGGAGGGGCTAAGTATTTATAGACTGACGGGTGAGTGGACATTTCCCAAACTACCC
TTACTTATTTCGTAAGCCCTTACGTCATTGCTCCATTATTGGAGTCTGAAGATGCCTTCACATGGTGGAC
CCCCACCTGTCGGCCACGAATCTTATTTGTTCGTCAGAAAAAGCCAAACCGACTGCACAGTTTTTCCATC
GTGGTAGGGACCACTTTGGTATTGATTAAAGGCAGCCGACCTAACCTTTGTCAGACGCATTATTTCACGC
GTTTTCTTTTACAGATTCCATCTTCATTTGTGGGACAGTATGTCTGCCACTAGTATCCTAGGAAGGTACC
AGTCTAGCTCAACAGAGCTTTTAACCCAAATTGGTACAATAGAATACAACTTTAGATCATAATTCTCAAA
AGAAAGAGATTCCTTAGCTATTCTATCTGCCACTCCATTTCCTTCTCGGCTTGTATGCACAAGCATAAAA
TCCTCAAACTTGCTAAGTAGATACTTTATGTCTTGGATAATTGGATTGAGACTTGACAAGCATAACTTTC
ATGTAACCAAAGACACAAGTTGCTGAGAATCCACCTCAAAAATGATCTTCCTATAATTGAATCGGGATAA
TGACAGCACAGCCCATCTAAGAGCCTCCACTTCTACTTCCAGCACGCTTCTTACTTTTACCACAGCTCTT
GCACCTAACCATAACACCTTCCCTGTATGATCGCGAAGCACCCACCCTAAGCCACATTTTAATCCTTCTG
TTGGCCATGCCCCATCAAAGTTGCACTTAACCCAAGATTGTGGTGGAGCTTCCCATGTTTCTCGTCTGTC
CCGACGGTGTTGTGGTTGGTGCTTTCCTTACATTCTGAGCCTCTTTCCTTCTAATCCACTCATCTGCATC
TTCTTGTGTCCTTACTAATACCTCATTGGTTCCAAATTCCCTCCCTTTAAGCACCAGCTCGTTTCTGTTC
TTCCACAGCCTCCCAAGTATCCAAGGGACTAAAGCCTCCACATTCTTCAGATCAGGATATTCTTGTTTAA
GATGTTGAACTCTATGGAGGTTTGTATGAACTGATGATCTAGGACCGGATAAGTTCCCTTCTTCATAGCG
AACTTATTCAAAGAATGTTTTGTGTATCATTCTTGTTACATTGTTATTAATGAAAAAATATTATTGGTCA
TTGGACTGAACACGAGTGTTAAATATGGACCAGGCCCCAAATAAGATCCATTGATATATGAATTAAATAA
CAAGAATAAATCGAGTCACCAAACCACTTGCCTTTTTTAACGAGACTTGTTCACCAACTTGATACAAAAG
TCATTATCCTATGCAAATCAATAATCATACAAAAATATCCAATAACACTAAAAAATTAAAAGAAATGGAT
AATTTCACAATATGTTATACGATAAAGAAGTTACTTTTCCAAGAAATTCACTGATTTTATAAGCCCACTT
GCATTAGATAAATGGCAAAAAAAAACAAAAAGGAAAAGAAATAAAGCACGAAGAATTCTAGAAAATACGA
AATACGCTTCAATGCAGTGGGACCCACGGTTCAATTATTGCCAATTTTCAGCTCCACCGTATATTTAAAA
AATAAAACGATAATGCTAAAAAAATATAAATCGTAACGATCGTTAAATCTCAACGGCTGGATCTTATGAC
GACCGTTAGAAATTGTGGTTGTCGACGAGTCAGTAATAAACGGCGTCAAAGTGGTTGCAGCCGGCACACA
CGAGTCGTGTTTATCAACTCAAAGCACAAATACTTTTCCTCAACCTAAAAATAAGGCAATTAGCCAAAAA
CAACTTTGCGTGTAAACAACGCTCAATACACGTGTCATTTTATTATTAGCTATTGCTTCACCGCCTTAGC
TTTCTCGTGACCTAGTCGTCCTCGTCTTTTCTTCTTCTTCTTCTATAAAACAATACCCAAAGAGCTCTTC
TTCTTCACAATTCAGATTTCAATTTCTCAAAATCTTAAAAACTTTCTCTCAATTCTCTCTACCGTGATCA
AGGTAAATTTCTGTGTTCCTTATTCTCTCAAAATCTTCGATTTTGTTTTCGTTCGATCCCAATTTCGTAT
ATGTTCTTTGGTTTAGATTCTGTTAATCTTAGATCGAAGACGATTTTCTGGGTTTGATCGTTAGATATCA
TCTTAATTCTCGATTAGGGTTTCATAGATATCATCCGATTTGTTCAAATAATTTGAGTTTTGTCGAATAA
TTACTCTTCGATTTGTGATTTCTATCTAGATCTGGTGTTAGTTTCTAGTTTGTGCGATCGAATTTGTCGA
TTAATCTGAGTTTTTCTGATTAACAGATGCCGAAGCCCGCCGTCGAATCAGAGTTTTCCAAAGTCCTCAA
GAAACACTTTCCTGGGGAGCGTTTTAGGTCTAGCTATATGAAGAGGGGGGGTAAAATTCTGGCAGCACAA
GGCGAGGAAGCTGTAGTGGCGTACTTGCAGGGAAAGAGTGAGGAGGAACCGCCGAATTTTCAGCCGCCGG
CGAAGTGCCACGTGGTCACCAAAAGCAGGGATTTCGCAGAATGGCCCATAATGAAAGCCTCTGAAGCCAT
ACAGAGGTACATCTATGCGCTCAGCACTACAGAGCGAGCTGCCTGCAAACCGGGTAAGAGCTCAGAAAGT
CACGCGGCCTGGTTCGCGGCTACAGGGGTGAGCAATCACGGCTATTCTCATGTACAAGGTCTTAACCTGA
TCTTTGACCACACGCTAGGACGATACGATGGCGTTTTAAAGAAAGTACAGCTTCGAAATGAGAAGGCCCG
AGCTAGATTGGAAAGCATAAACGCCTCACGAGCTGATGAAGGATTGCCGGAAATCAAGGCCGAGGAGGAG
GAGGTAGCTACAAATGAAACAGGTCATCTACTACAGCCGCCAGGCATAAACCCATCATTCTACGTCTACC
AGACCATATCTCCGCAGGCTTACCGACCAAGGGACGAAATAGTGTTACCACCCGAGTACGCCGGTTACGT
CAGGGATCCGAACGCTCCGATTCCACTGGGCGTGGTCAGGAACCGTTGTGACATACAGAAGGGTTGCCCG
GGATATATACCCGAGTGGCAGAGGGAAGCTGGTACGGCAATTAGTCCCAAGACAGGAAAAGCAGTGACGG
TTCCAGGACTTAGCCCGAAGAAGAATAAACGTATGCGTAGGTACTGGAGGTCAGAAAAGGAGAAGGCTCA
AGATGCACTTCTCGTAACTGTAAGGATAGGTACCGATTGGGTAGTCATAGACGTAAGAGGATTACTAAGA
AACGCCAGGTAAGTTTCTGCTTCTACCTTTGATATATATATAATAATTATCATTAATTAGTAGTAATATA
ATATTTCAAATATTTTTTTCAAAATAAAAGAATGTAGTATATAGCAATTGCTTTTCTGTAGTTTATAAGT
GTGTATATTTTAATTTATAACTTTTCTAATATATGACCAAAATTTGTTGATGTGCAGGTGGAGGACTATT
GCTCCCAAGGACATAAGTTTAAATGCACTTCTAGATTTATTTACCGGTGATCCAGTCATCGATGTCAGAC
GAAACATCGTGACCTTCACCTATACCTTGGACGCTTGCGGAACTTATGCTAGAAAATGGACTCTCAAGGG
AAAACAGACAAAAGCAACCTTAGATAAACTGACAGCGACACAAACTGTGGCCTTAGTTGCTATAGATCTG
GGACAAACAAACCCAATTAGCGCGGGTATCAGTCGTGTCACACAGGAGAACGGGGCCCTCCAGTGCGAAC
CGCTTGATCGTTTTACATTGCCTGATGACCTTTTGAAAGATATTTCTGCGTACCGAATTGCATGGGACCG
TAACGAGGAGGAACTCAGGGCCAGATCCGTTGAGGCACTCCCAGAGGCACAACAAGCAGAGGTCAGAGCT
CTGGACGGGGTCTCCAAAGAGACCGCGCGTACACAGTTGTGCGCGGACTTCGGTCTGGACCCAAAGCGAC
TACCGTGGGATAAAATGAGTAGCAATACCACGTTCATAAGCGAGGCGCTCCTTTCCAACAGCGTATCCCG
TGACCAAGTATTCTTTACCCCGGCCCCAAAGAAAGGAGCCAAGAAGAAAGCACCGGTGGAAGTGATGCGA
AAAGACAGGACATGGGCGCGAGCGTACAAACCACGACTCTCAGTAGAAGCACAAAAGTTGAAAAATGAGG
CTCTTTGGGCTTTGAAGCGTACCTCTCCAGAATATCTAAAGTTGTCACGACGTAAAGAAGAATTGTGTAG
GAGGTCCATTAATTACGTGATAGAAAAAACTAGAAGGCGAACCCAATGCCAAATTGTGATCCCCGTTATA
GAAGATCTAAATGTCCGATTTTTCCACGGGTCTGGCAAACGACTCCCGGGCTGGGATAACTTCTTCACGG
CAAAGAAGGAAAACCGATGGTTTATCCAAGGGCTACATAAGGCGTTTTCTGACTTAAGGACCCACCGATC
CTTCTACGTGTTCGAGGTGCGTCCAGAGAGAACATCAATCACCTGTCCGAAATGCGGGCACTGTGAAGTG
GGGAACAGGGATGGAGAAGCCTTTCAGTGTCTCAGTTGCGGTAAGACATGCAACGCAGATCTGGACGTAG
CGACACATAACTTGACTCAAGTGGCGCTCACCGGCAAAACAATGCCGAAGAGAGAGGAGCCTAGAGATGC
ACAAGGGACAGCCCCCGCGAGAAAGACGAAGAAAGCTAGCAAGTCAAAGGCACCCCCGGCTGAACGTGAG
GATCAGACTCCCGCTCAAGAGCCGTCCCAAACGTCCGGATCCGGACCGAAGAAAAAGCGAAAGGTAGAGG
ATCCTAAAAAGAAGCGTAAAGTCTCCTTGGGTTCTGGCTCCGACTATAAGGATGACGATGACAAAGACTA
TAAGGATGACGACGACAAGTGAAGAGCTTTCGTTCGTATCATCGGTTTCGACAACGTTCGTCAAGTTCAA
TGCATCAGTTTCATTGCGCACACACCAGAATCCTACTGAGTTTGAGTATTATGGCATTGGGAAAACTGTT
TTTCTTGTACCATTTGTTGTGCTTGTAATTTACTGTGTTTTTTATTCGGTTTTCGCTATCGAACTGTGAA
ATGGAAATGGATGGAGAAGAGTTAATGAATGATATGGTCCTTTTGTTCATTCTCAAATTAATATTATTTG
TTTTTTCTCTTATTTGTTGTGTGTTGAATTTGAAATTATAAGAGATATGCAAACATTTTGTTTTGAGTAA
AAATGTGTCAAATCGTGGCCTCTAATGACCGAAGTTAATATGAGGAGTAAAACACTTGTAGTTGTACCAT
TATGCTTATTCACTAGGCAACAAATATATTTTCAGACCTAGAAAAGCTGCAAATGTTACTGAATACAAGT
ATGTCCTCTTGTGTTTTAGACATTTATGAACTTTCCTTTATGTAATTTTCCAGAATCCTTGTCAGATTCT
AATCATTGCTTTATAATTATAGTTATACTCATGGATTTGTAGTTGAGTATGAAAATATTTTTTAATGCAT
TTTATGACTTGCCAATTGATTGACAACGAATTC
